Addgene plasmid #183282: CROP_C9_Puro_DNMT1
Purpose: All-in-One CRISPRko system with a guide RNA that targets DNMT1 gene
Depositing lab: Prashant Mali. Depositing organization: University of California, San Diego (UCSD). Publication: Integrated genome and tissue engineering enables screening of cancer vulnerabilities in physiologically relevant perfusable ex vivo cultures. Hu M, Lei XY, Larson JD, McAlonis M, Ford K, McDonald D, Mach K, Rusert JM, Wechsler-Reya RJ, Mali P. Biomaterials. 2022 Jan;280:121276. doi: 10.1016/j.biomaterials.2021.121276. Epub 2021 Dec 2. PubMed 34890975.
Backbone
  Vector backbone: CROPseq
  Vector type: Lentiviral
Growth in bacteria
  Bacterial resistance: Ampicillin, 100 μg/mL
  Growth temperature: 37°C
  Growth strain: NEB Stable
  Copy number: High Copy
Gene/Insert
  Gene/Insert name: DNMT1
  gRNA/shRNA sequence: CCTGTTCTCTTTCAAGACCA
  Species: Synthetic
  Cloning method: Gibson Cloning
Terms and licenses: Academic/Nonprofit Terms; Industry Terms: Not Available to Industry
How to cite: CROP_C9_Puro_DNMT1 was a gift from Prashant Mali (Addgene plasmid # 183282 ; http://n2t.net/addgene:183282 ; RRID:Addgene_183282)
