[The description below was written by a language model from this plasmid's Addgene catalogue record and pLannotate feature annotations shown in this document.]
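Description:
CROP_C9_Puro_DNMT1 is an 11.7 kb lentiviral transfer plasmid built on the CROPseq backbone that delivers an all-in-one CRISPR knockout system carrying a single guide RNA directed against DNMT1. It is maintained in E. coli through a high-copy ColE1/pUC-type origin and ampicillin resistance (AmpR/β-lactamase). The backbone also retains an f1 origin, an SV40 origin and poly(A) signal, T3/T7 promoters and lac-derived remnants. The recorded host, a recombination-deficient "stable" strain, is consistent with the repeated LTR sequences.

The viral portion has a third-generation layout. An RSV promoter drives a truncated HIV-1 5' LTR, followed by the Ψ packaging signal with a gag fragment, the RRE for Rev-dependent export of the genomic RNA, and the cPPT/CTS. Downstream, an EF-1α core promoter expresses Streptococcus pyogenes Cas9 followed by a puromycin N-acetyltransferase coding sequence, so transduced cells can be selected with puromycin. The annotation does not identify the element that links the two reading frames. A WPRE follows to enhance transcript expression.

The human U6 promoter, the guide and the gRNA scaffold sit after the WPRE, immediately upstream of the annotated core of the 3' LTR. This matches the CROPseq design, in which the guide cassette is placed within the 3' LTR so that it is copied to the 5' LTR during reverse transcription. The guide is then also included in the polyadenylated Pol II transcript, which allows it to be read out by RNA sequencing.

The record supports use of the construct for Cas9-mediated disruption of DNMT1 in transduced mammalian cells, in the context of screening for cancer vulnerabilities.
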