Features (pLannotate 1.2.2; 30 found; start..end, strand, type, name):
     33..51      +  promoter       T3 promoter: promoter for bacteriophage T3 RNA polymerase
     79..305     +  promoter       RSV promoter: Rous sarcoma virus enhancer/promoter
    306..486     +  LTR            5' LTR (truncated): truncated 5' long terminal repeat (LTR) from HIV-1
    533..658     +  misc_feature   HIV-1 Ψ: packaging signal of human immunodeficiency virus type 1
    642..1005    +  CDS            HIV-1 gag (fragment): gag protein from human immunodeficiency virus 1; gag
   1151..1384    +  misc_feature   RRE: The Rev response element (RRE) of HIV-1 allows for Rev-dependent mRNA export from the nucleus to the cytoplasm.
   1794..1911    +  misc_feature   cPPT/CTS: central polypurine tract and central termination sequence of HIV-1
   1977..2043    +  CDS            small t antigen (fragment): SV40 (simian virus 40) small t antigen
   2057..2074    +  CDS            small t antigen (fragment): SV40 (simian virus 40) small t antigen
   2100..2311    +  promoter       EF-1α core promoter: core promoter for human elongation factor EF-1α
   2336..6439    +  CDS            Cas9: Cas9 (Csn1) endonuclease from the Streptococcus pyogenes Type II CRISPR/Cas system generates RNA-guided double strand breaks in DNA
   6578..7177    +  CDS            PuroR (fragment): puromycin N-acetyltransferase; pac from Streptomyces; confers resistance to puromycin
   7193..7781    +  misc_feature   WPRE: woodchuck hepatitis virus posttranscriptional regulatory element
   7777..7887    +  CDS            nef (fragment): NEF_HV1LA - Experimental evidence at protein level: Swiss-Prot protein existence level 1. Extracellular Nef protein targets CD4(+) T-lymphocytes for apoptosis by interacting with CXCR4 surface receptors. From Human immunodeficiency virus type 1 group M subtype B (isolate Lai) (HIV-1).
   7907..7933    +  CDS            Rev (fragment): human immunodeficiency virus 1 (HIV-1) Rev protein; rev; enhances nuclear export of unspliced and incompletely spliced viral mRNAs
   7937..8177    +  promoter       U6 promoter: RNA polymerase III promoter for human U6 snRNA
   8207..8282    +  misc_RNA       gRNA scaffold: guide RNA scaffold for the Streptococcus pyogenes CRISPR/Cas9 system
   8335..8515    +  LTR            5' LTR (truncated): truncated 5' long terminal repeat (LTR) from HIV-1
   8593..8714    +  polyA_signal   SV40 poly(A) signal: SV40 polyadenylation signal
   8754..8889    +  rep_origin     SV40 ori: SV40 origin of replication
   8910..8928    -  promoter       T7 promoter: promoter for bacteriophage T7 RNA polymerase
   8936..9091    +  CDS            lacZα (fragment): LacZα fragment of β-galactosidase; lacZ fragment
   9096..9524    +  rep_origin     f1 ori (sequence partly withheld): f1 bacteriophage origin of replication; arrow indicates direction of (+) strand synthesis
   9577..9681    +  promoter       AmpR promoter: bla
   9682..10542   +  CDS            AmpR: β-lactamase; bla; confers resistance to ampicillin, carbenicillin, and related antibiotics
  10713..11301   +  rep_origin     ori: high-copy-number ColE1/pMB1/pBR322/pUC origin of replication
  11484..11576   +  CDS            lacI (fragment): lac repressor; lacI; The lac repressor binds to the lac operator to inhibit transcription in E. coli. This inhibition can be relieved by adding lactose or isopropyl-β-D-thiogalactopyranoside (IPTG).
  11589..11610   +  protein_bind   CAP binding site: CAP binding activates transcription in the presence of cAMP. E. coli catabolite activator protein
  11625..11655   +  promoter       lac promoter: promoter for the E. coli lac operon
  11659..11681   +  protein_bind   lac operator (fragment): The lac repressor binds to the lac operator to inhibit transcription in E. coli. This inhibition can be relieved by adding lactose or isopropyl-β-D-thiogalactopyranoside (IPTG). lac repressor encoded by lacI
>Addgene plasmid #183282 | CROP_C9_Puro_DNMT1 | addgene full sequence | sequence record 362618 | Addgene NGS Result
AACAGCTATGACCATGATTACGCCAAGCGCGCAATTAACCCTCACTAAAGGGAACAAAAGCTGGAGCTGC
AAGCTTAATGTAGTCTTATGCAATACTCTTGTAGTCTTGCAACATGGTAACGATGAGTTAGCAACATGCC
TTACAAGGAGAGAAAAAGCACCGTGCATGCCGATTGGTGGAAGTAAGGTGGTACGATCGTGCCTTATTAG
GAAGGCAACAGACGGGTCTGACATGGATTGGACGAACCACTGAATTGCCGCATTGCAGAGATATTGTATT
TAAGTGCCTAGCTCGATACATAAACGGGTCTCTCTGGTTAGACCAGATCTGAGCCTGGGAGCTCTCTGGC
TAACTAGGGAACCCACTGCTTAAGCCTCAATAAAGCTTGCCTTGAGTGCTTCAAGTAGTGTGTGCCCGTC
TGTTGTGTGACTCTGGTAACTAGAGATCCCTCAGACCCTTTTAGTCAGTGTGGAAAATCTCTAGCAGTGG
CGCCCGAACAGGGACTTGAAAGCGAAAGGGAAACCAGAGGAGCTCTCTCGACGCAGGACTCGGCTTGCTG
AAGCGCGCACGGCAAGAGGCGAGGGGCGGCGACTGGTGAGTACGCCAAAAATTTTGACTAGCGGAGGCTA
GAAGGAGAGAGATGGGTGCGAGAGCGTCAGTATTAAGCGGGGGAGAATTAGATCGCGATGGGAAAAAATT
CGGTTAAGGCCAGGGGGAAAGAAAAAATATAAATTAAAACATATAGTATGGGCAAGCAGGGAGCTAGAAC
GATTCGCAGTTAATCCTGGCCTGTTAGAAACATCAGAAGGCTGTAGACAAATACTGGGACAGCTACAACC
ATCCCTTCAGACAGGATCAGAAGAACTTAGATCATTATATAATACAGTAGCAACCCTCTATTGTGTGCAT
CAAAGGATAGAGATAAAAGACACCAAGGAAGCTTTAGACAAGATAGAGGAAGAGCAAAACAAAAGTAAGA
CCACCGCACAGCAAGCGGCCGCTGATCTTCAGACCTGGAGGAGGAGATATGAGGGACAATTGGAGAAGTG
AATTATATAAATATAAAGTAGTAAAAATTGAACCATTAGGAGTAGCACCCACCAAGGCAAAGAGAAGAGT
GGTGCAGAGAGAAAAAAGAGCAGTGGGAATAGGAGCTTTGTTCCTTGGGTTCTTGGGAGCAGCAGGAAGC
ACTATGGGCGCAGCGTCAATGACGCTGACGGTACAGGCCAGACAATTATTGTCTGGTATAGTGCAGCAGC
AGAACAATTTGCTGAGGGCTATTGAGGCGCAACAGCATCTGTTGCAACTCACAGTCTGGGGCATCAAGCA
GCTCCAGGCAAGAATCCTGGCTGTGGAAAGATACCTAAAGGATCAACAGCTCCTGGGGATTTGGGGTTGC
TCTGGAAAACTCATTTGCACCACTGCTGTGCCTTGGAATGCTAGTTGGAGTAATAAATCTCTGGAACAGA
TTTGGAATCACACGACCTGGATGGAGTGGGACAGAGAAATTAACAATTACACAAGCTTAATACACTCCTT
AATTGAAGAATCGCAAAACCAGCAAGAAAAGAATGAACAAGAATTATTGGAATTAGATAAATGGGCAAGT
TTGTGGAATTGGTTTAACATAACAAATTGGCTGTGGTATATAAAATTATTCATAATGATAGTAGGAGGCT
TGGTAGGTTTAAGAATAGTTTTTGCTGTACTTTCTATAGTGAATAGAGTTAGGCAGGGATATTCACCATT
ATCGTTTCAGAATCTTGAGACAAATGGCAGTATTCATCCACAATTTTAAAAGAAAAGGGGGGATTGGGGG
GTACAGTGCAGGGGAAAGAATAGTAGACATAATAGCAACAGACATACAAACTAAAGAATTACAAAAACAA
ATTACAAAAATTCAAAATTTTCGGGTTTATTACAGGGACAGCAGAGATCCACTTTGGCGCCGGCTCGAGG
GGGCCCGGGTGCAAAGATGGATAAAGTTTTAAACAGAGAGGAATCTTTGCAGCTAATGGACCTTCTAGGT
CTTGAAAGGAGTGGGAATTGGCTCCGTAGGTCTTGAAAGGAGTGGGAATTGGCTCCGGTGCCCGTCAGTG
GGCAGAGCGCACATCGCCCACAGTCCCCGAGAAGTTGGGGGGAGGGGTCGGCAATTGATCCGGTGCCTAG
AGAAGGTGGCGCGGGGTAAACTGGGAAAGTGATGTCGTGTACTGGCTCCGCCTTTTTCCCGAGGGTGGGG
GAGAACCGTATATAAGTGCAGTAGTCGCCGTGAACGTTCTTTTTCGCAACGGGTTTGCCGCCAGAACACA
GGACCGGTTCTAGAGCGCTGCCACCATGGACAAGAAGTACAGCATCGGCCTGGACATCGGCACCAACTCT
GTGGGCTGGGCCGTGATCACCGACGAGTACAAGGTGCCCAGCAAGAAATTCAAGGTGCTGGGCAACACCG
ACCGGCACAGCATCAAGAAGAACCTGATCGGAGCCCTGCTGTTCGACAGCGGCGAAACAGCCGAGGCCAC
CCGGCTGAAGAGAACCGCCAGAAGAAGATACACCAGACGGAAGAACCGGATCTGCTATCTGCAAGAGATC
TTCAGCAACGAGATGGCCAAGGTGGACGACAGCTTCTTCCACAGACTGGAAGAGTCCTTCCTGGTGGAAG
AGGATAAGAAGCACGAGCGGCACCCCATCTTCGGCAACATCGTGGACGAGGTGGCCTACCACGAGAAGTA
CCCCACCATCTACCACCTGAGAAAGAAACTGGTGGACAGCACCGACAAGGCCGACCTGCGGCTGATCTAT
CTGGCCCTGGCCCACATGATCAAGTTCCGGGGCCACTTCCTGATCGAGGGCGACCTGAACCCCGACAACA
GCGACGTGGACAAGCTGTTCATCCAGCTGGTGCAGACCTACAACCAGCTGTTCGAGGAAAACCCCATCAA
CGCCAGCGGCGTGGACGCCAAGGCCATCCTGTCTGCCAGACTGAGCAAGAGCAGACGGCTGGAAAATCTG
ATCGCCCAGCTGCCCGGCGAGAAGAAGAATGGCCTGTTCGGAAACCTGATTGCCCTGAGCCTGGGCCTGA
CCCCCAACTTCAAGAGCAACTTCGACCTGGCCGAGGATGCCAAACTGCAGCTGAGCAAGGACACCTACGA
CGACGACCTGGACAACCTGCTGGCCCAGATCGGCGACCAGTACGCCGACCTGTTTCTGGCCGCCAAGAAC
CTGTCCGACGCCATCCTGCTGAGCGACATCCTGAGAGTGAACACCGAGATCACCAAGGCCCCCCTGAGCG
CCTCTATGATCAAGAGATACGACGAGCACCACCAGGACCTGACCCTGCTGAAAGCTCTCGTGCGGCAGCA
GCTGCCTGAGAAGTACAAAGAGATTTTCTTCGACCAGAGCAAGAACGGCTACGCCGGCTACATTGACGGC
GGAGCCAGCCAGGAAGAGTTCTACAAGTTCATCAAGCCCATCCTGGAAAAGATGGACGGCACCGAGGAAC
TGCTCGTGAAGCTGAACAGAGAGGACCTGCTGCGGAAGCAGCGGACCTTCGACAACGGCAGCATCCCCCA
CCAGATCCACCTGGGAGAGCTGCACGCCATTCTGCGGCGGCAGGAAGATTTTTACCCATTCCTGAAGGAC
AACCGGGAAAAGATCGAGAAGATCCTGACCTTCCGCATCCCCTACTACGTGGGCCCTCTGGCCAGGGGAA
ACAGCAGATTCGCCTGGATGACCAGAAAGAGCGAGGAAACCATCACCCCCTGGAACTTCGAGGAAGTGGT
GGACAAGGGCGCTTCCGCCCAGAGCTTCATCGAGCGGATGACCAACTTCGATAAGAACCTGCCCAACGAG
AAGGTGCTGCCCAAGCACAGCCTGCTGTACGAGTACTTCACCGTGTATAACGAGCTGACCAAAGTGAAAT
ACGTGACCGAGGGAATGAGAAAGCCCGCCTTCCTGAGCGGCGAGCAGAAAAAGGCCATCGTGGACCTGCT
GTTCAAGACCAACCGGAAAGTGACCGTGAAGCAGCTGAAAGAGGACTACTTCAAGAAAATCGAGTGCTTC
GACTCCGTGGAAATCTCCGGCGTGGAAGATCGGTTCAACGCCTCCCTGGGCACATACCACGATCTGCTGA
AAATTATCAAGGACAAGGACTTCCTGGACAATGAGGAAAACGAGGACATTCTGGAAGATATCGTGCTGAC
CCTGACACTGTTTGAGGACAGAGAGATGATCGAGGAACGGCTGAAAACCTATGCCCACCTGTTCGACGAC
AAAGTGATGAAGCAGCTGAAGCGGCGGAGATACACCGGCTGGGGCAGGCTGAGCCGGAAGCTGATCAACG
GCATCCGGGACAAGCAGTCCGGCAAGACAATCCTGGATTTCCTGAAGTCCGACGGCTTCGCCAACAGAAA
CTTCATGCAGCTGATCCACGACGACAGCCTGACCTTTAAAGAGGACATCCAGAAAGCCCAGGTGTCCGGC
CAGGGCGATAGCCTGCACGAGCACATTGCCAATCTGGCCGGCAGCCCCGCCATTAAGAAGGGCATCCTGC
AGACAGTGAAGGTGGTGGACGAGCTCGTGAAAGTGATGGGCCGGCACAAGCCCGAGAACATCGTGATCGA
AATGGCCAGAGAGAACCAGACCACCCAGAAGGGACAGAAGAACAGCCGCGAGAGAATGAAGCGGATCGAA
GAGGGCATCAAAGAGCTGGGCAGCCAGATCCTGAAAGAACACCCCGTGGAAAACACCCAGCTGCAGAACG
AGAAGCTGTACCTGTACTACCTGCAGAATGGGCGGGATATGTACGTGGACCAGGAACTGGACATCAACCG
GCTGTCCGACTACGATGTGGACCATATCGTGCCTCAGAGCTTTCTGAAGGACGACTCCATCGACAACAAG
GTGCTGACCAGAAGCGACAAGAACCGGGGCAAGAGCGACAACGTGCCCTCCGAAGAGGTCGTGAAGAAGA
TGAAGAACTACTGGCGGCAGCTGCTGAACGCCAAGCTGATTACCCAGAGAAAGTTCGACAATCTGACCAA
GGCCGAGAGAGGCGGCCTGAGCGAACTGGATAAGGCCGGCTTCATCAAGAGACAGCTGGTGGAAACCCGG
CAGATCACAAAGCACGTGGCACAGATCCTGGACTCCCGGATGAACACTAAGTACGACGAGAATGACAAGC
TGATCCGGGAAGTGAAAGTGATCACCCTGAAGTCCAAGCTGGTGTCCGATTTCCGGAAGGATTTCCAGTT
TTACAAAGTGCGCGAGATCAACAACTACCACCACGCCCACGACGCCTACCTGAACGCCGTCGTGGGAACC
GCCCTGATCAAAAAGTACCCTAAGCTGGAAAGCGAGTTCGTGTACGGCGACTACAAGGTGTACGACGTGC
GGAAGATGATCGCCAAGAGCGAGCAGGAAATCGGCAAGGCTACCGCCAAGTACTTCTTCTACAGCAACAT
CATGAACTTTTTCAAGACCGAGATTACCCTGGCCAACGGCGAGATCCGGAAGCGGCCTCTGATCGAGACA
AACGGCGAAACCGGGGAGATCGTGTGGGATAAGGGCCGGGATTTTGCCACCGTGCGGAAAGTGCTGAGCA
TGCCCCAAGTGAATATCGTGAAAAAGACCGAGGTGCAGACAGGCGGCTTCAGCAAAGAGTCTATCCTGCC
CAAGAGGAACAGCGATAAGCTGATCGCCAGAAAGAAGGACTGGGACCCTAAGAAGTACGGCGGCTTCGAC
AGCCCCACCGTGGCCTATTCTGTGCTGGTGGTGGCCAAAGTGGAAAAGGGCAAGTCCAAGAAACTGAAGA
GTGTGAAAGAGCTGCTGGGGATCACCATCATGGAAAGAAGCAGCTTCGAGAAGAATCCCATCGACTTTCT
GGAAGCCAAGGGCTACAAAGAAGTGAAAAAGGACCTGATCATCAAGCTGCCTAAGTACTCCCTGTTCGAG
CTGGAAAACGGCCGGAAGAGAATGCTGGCCTCTGCCGGCGAACTGCAGAAGGGAAACGAACTGGCCCTGC
CCTCCAAATATGTGAACTTCCTGTACCTGGCCAGCCACTATGAGAAGCTGAAGGGCTCCCCCGAGGATAA
TGAGCAGAAACAGCTGTTTGTGGAACAGCACAAGCACTACCTGGACGAGATCATCGAGCAGATCAGCGAG
TTCTCCAAGAGAGTGATCCTGGCCGACGCTAATCTGGACAAAGTGCTGTCCGCCTACAACAAGCACCGGG
ATAAGCCCATCAGAGAGCAGGCCGAGAATATCATCCACCTGTTTACCCTGACCAATCTGGGAGCCCCTGC
CGCCTTCAAGTACTTTGACACCACCATCGACCGGAAGAGGTACACCAGCACCAAAGAGGTGCTGGACGCC
ACCCTGATCCACCAGAGCATCACCGGCCTGTACGAGACACGGATCGACCTGTCTCAGCTGGGAGGCGACA
AGCGACCTGCCGCCACAAAGAAGGCTGGACAGGCTAAGAAGAAGAAAGATTACAAAGACGATGACGATAA
GGGATCCGGCGCAACAAACTTCTCTCTGCTGAAACAAGCCGGAGATGTCGAAGAGAATCCTGGACCGATG
ACCGAGTACAAGCCCACGGTGCGCCTCGCCACCCGCGACGACGTCCCCAGGGCCGTACGCACCCTCGCCG
CCGCGTTCGCCGACTACCCCGCCACGCGCCACACCGTCGATCCGGACCGCCACATCGAGCGGGTCACCGA
GCTGCAAGAACTCTTCCTCACGCGCGTCGGGCTCGACATCGGCAAGGTGTGGGTCGCGGACGACGGCGCC
GCCGTGGCGGTCTGGACCACGCCGGAGAGCGTCGAAGCGGGGGCGGTGTTCGCCGAGATCGGCCCGCGCA
TGGCCGAGTTGAGCGGTTCCCGGCTGGCCGCGCAGCAACAGATGGAAGGCCTCCTGGCGCCGCACCGGCC
CAAGGAGCCCGCGTGGTTCCTGGCCACCGTCGGAGTCTCGCCCGACCACCAGGGCAAGGGTCTGGGCAGC
GCCGTCGTGCTCCCCGGAGTGGAGGCGGCCGAGCGCGCCGGGGTGCCCGCCTTCCTGGAGACCTCCGCGC
CCCGCAACCTCCCCTTCTACGAGCGGCTCGGCTTCACCGTCACCGCCGACGTCGAGGTGCCCGAAGGACC
GCGCACCTGGTGCATGACCCGCAAGCCCGGTGCCTGAACGCGTTAAGTCGACAATCAACCTCTGGATTAC
AAAATTTGTGAAAGATTGACTGGTATTCTTAACTATGTTGCTCCTTTTACGCTATGTGGATACGCTGCTT
TAATGCCTTTGTATCATGCTATTGCTTCCCGTATGGCTTTCATTTTCTCCTCCTTGTATAAATCCTGGTT
GCTGTCTCTTTATGAGGAGTTGTGGCCCGTTGTCAGGCAACGTGGCGTGGTGTGCACTGTGTTTGCTGAC
GCAACCCCCACTGGTTGGGGCATTGCCACCACCTGTCAGCTCCTTTCCGGGACTTTCGCTTTCCCCCTCC
CTATTGCCACGGCGGAACTCATCGCCGCCTGCCTTGCCCGCTGCTGGACAGGGGCTCGGCTGTTGGGCAC
TGACAATTCCGTGGTGTTGTCGGGGAAATCATCGTCCTTTCCTTGGCTGCTCGCCTGTGTTGCCACCTGG
ATTCTGCGCGGGACGTCCTTCTGCTACGTCCCTTCGGCCCTCAATCCAGCGGACCTTCCTTCCCGCGGCC
TGCTGCCGGCTCTGCGGCCTCTTCCGCGTCTTCGCCTTCGCCCTCAGACGAGTCGGATCTCCCTTTGGGC
CGCCTCCCCGCGTCGACTTTAAGACCAATGACTTACAAGGCAGCTGTAGATCTTAGCCACTTTTTAAAAG
AAAAGGGGGGACTGGAAGGGCTAATTCACTCCCAACGAAGACAAGATTTCACCATTATCGTTTCAGACCC
ACCTCCCAACCCCGAGGGGACCCAGAGAGGGCCTATTTCCCATGATTCCTTCATATTTGCATATACGATA
CAAGGCTGTTAGAGAGATAATTAGAATTAATTTGACTGTAAACACAAAGATATTAGTACAAAATACGTGA
CGTAGAAAGTAATAATTTCTTGGGTAGTTTGCAGTTTTAAAATTATGTTTTAAAATGGACTATCATATGC
TTACCGTAACTTGAAAGTATTTCGATTTCTTGGCTTTATATATCTTGTGGAAAGGACGAAACACCGCCTG
TTCTCTTTCAAGACCAGTTTTAGAGCTAGAAATAGCAAGTTAAAATAAGGCTAGTCCGTTATCAACTTGA
AAAAGTGGCACCGAGTCGGTGCTTTTTTAAGCTTGGCGTAACTAGATCTTGAGACACTGCTTTTTGCTTG
TACTGGGTCTCTCTGGTTAGACCAGATCTGAGCCTGGGAGCTCTCTGGCTAACTAGGGAACCCACTGCTT
AAGCCTCAATAAAGCTTGCCTTGAGTGCTTCAAGTAGTGTGTGCCCGTCTGTTGTGTGACTCTGGTAACT
AGAGATCCCTCAGACCCTTTTAGTCAGTGTGGAAAATCTCTAGCAGTACGTATAGTAGTTCATGTCATCT
TATTATTCAGTATTTATAACTTGCAAAGAAATGAATATCAGAGAGTGAGAGGAACTTGTTTATTGCAGCT
TATAATGGTTACAAATAAAGCAATAGCATCACAAATTTCACAAATAAAGCATTTTTTTCACTGCATTCTA
GTTGTGGTTTGTCCAAACTCATCAATGTATCTTATCATGTCTGGCTCTAGCTATCCCGCCCCTAACTCCG
CCCATCCCGCCCCTAACTCCGCCCAGTTCCGCCCATTCTCCGCCCCATGGCTGACTAATTTTTTTTATTT
ATGCAGAGGCCGAGGCCGCCTCGGCCTCTGAGCTATTCCAGAAGTAGTGAGGAGGCTTTTTTGGAGGCCT
AGGGACGTACCCAATTCGCCCTATAGTGAGTCGTATTACGCGCGCTCACTGGCCGTCGTTTTACAACGTC
GTGACTGGGAAAACCCTGGCGTTACCCAACTTAATCGCCTTGCAGCACATCCCCCTTTCGCCAGCTGGCG
TAATAGCGAAGAGGCCCGCACCGATCGCCCTTCCCAACAGTTGCGCAGCCTGAATGGCGAATGGG
[124 nt withheld, positions 9096-9219]
C
[91 nt withheld, positions 9221-9311]
A
[49 nt withheld, positions 9313-9361]
CCTTTGACGTTGGAGTCCACGTTCTTT
[37 nt withheld, positions 9389-9425]
ACCCTATCTCGGTCTATTCTTTTGATTTATAAGGGATTTTGCCGATTTCGGCCTATTGGTTAAAAAATGA
GCTGATTTAACAAAAATTTAACGCGAATTTTAACAAAATATTAACGCTTACAATTTAGGTGGCACTTTTC
GGGGAAATGTGCGCGGAACCCCTATTTGTTTATTTTTCTAAATACATTCAAATATGTATCCGCTCATGAG
ACAATAACCCTGATAAATGCTTCAATAATATTGAAAAAGGAAGAGTATGAGTATTCAACATTTCCGTGTC
GCCCTTATTCCCTTTTTTGCGGCATTTTGCCTTCCTGTTTTTGCTCACCCAGAAACGCTGGTGAAAGTAA
AAGATGCTGAAGATCAGTTGGGTGCACGAGTGGGTTACATCGAACTGGATCTCAACAGCGGTAAGATCCT
TGAGAGTTTTCGCCCCGAAGAACGTTTTCCAATGATGAGCACTTTTAAAGTTCTGCTATGTGGCGCGGTA
TTATCCCGTATTGACGCCGGGCAAGAGCAACTCGGTCGCCGCATACACTATTCTCAGAATGACTTGGTTG
AGTACTCACCAGTCACAGAAAAGCATCTTACGGATGGCATGACAGTAAGAGAATTATGCAGTGCTGCCAT
AACCATGAGTGATAACACTGCGGCCAACTTACTTCTGACAACGATCGGAGGACCGAAGGAGCTAACCGCT
TTTTTGCACAACATGGGGGATCATGTAACTCGCCTTGATCGTTGGGAACCGGAGCTGAATGAAGCCATAC
CAAACGACGAGCGTGACACCACGATGCCTGTAGCAATGGCAACAACGTTGCGCAAACTATTAACTGGCGA
ACTACTTACTCTAGCTTCCCGGCAACAATTAATAGACTGGATGGAGGCGGATAAAGTTGCAGGACCACTT
CTGCGCTCGGCCCTTCCGGCTGGCTGGTTTATTGCTGATAAATCTGGAGCCGGTGAGCGTGGGTCTCGCG
GTATCATTGCAGCACTGGGGCCAGATGGTAAGCCCTCCCGTATCGTAGTTATCTACACGACGGGGAGTCA
GGCAACTATGGATGAACGAAATAGACAGATCGCTGAGATAGGTGCCTCACTGATTAAGCATTGGTAACTG
TCAGACCAAGTTTACTCATATATACTTTAGATTGATTTAAAACTTCATTTTTAATTTAAAAGGATCTAGG
TGAAGATCCTTTTTGATAATCTCATGACCAAAATCCCTTAACGTGAGTTTTCGTTCCACTGAGCGTCAGA
CCCCGTAGAAAAGATCAAAGGATCTTCTTGAGATCCTTTTTTTCTGCGCGTAATCTGCTGCTTGCAAACA
AAAAAACCACCGCTACCAGCGGTGGTTTGTTTGCCGGATCAAGAGCTACCAACTCTTTTTCCGAAGGTAA
CTGGCTTCAGCAGAGCGCAGATACCAAATACTGTTCTTCTAGTGTAGCCGTAGTTAGGCCACCACTTCAA
GAACTCTGTAGCACCGCCTACATACCTCGCTCTGCTAATCCTGTTACCAGTGGCTGCTGCCAGTGGCGAT
AAGTCGTGTCTTACCGGGTTGGACTCAAGACGATAGTTACCGGATAAGGCGCAGCGGTCGGGCTGAACGG
GGGGTTCGTGCACACAGCCCAGCTTGGAGCGAACGACCTACACCGAACTGAGATACCTACAGCGTGAGCT
ATGAGAAAGCGCCACGCTTCCCGAAGGGAGAAAGGCGGACAGGTATCCGGTAAGCGGCAGGGTCGGAACA
GGAGAGCGCACGAGGGAGCTTCCAGGGGGAAACGCCTGGTATCTTTATAGTCCTGTCGGGTTTCGCCACC
TCTGACTTGAGCGTCGATTTTTGTGATGCTCGTCAGGGGGGCGGAGCCTATGGAAAAACGCCAGCAACGC
GGCCTTTTTACGGTTCCTGGCCTTTTGCTGGCCTTTTGCTCACATGTTCTTTCCTGCGTTATCCCCTGAT
TCTGTGGATAACCGTATTACCGCCTTTGAGTGAGCTGATACCGCTCGCCGCAGCCGAACGACCGAGCGCA
GCGAGTCAGTGAGCGAGGAAGCGGAAGAGCGCCCAATACGCAAACCGCCTCTCCCCGCGCGTTGGCCGAT
TCATTAATGCAGCTGGCACGACAGGTTTCCCGACTGGAAAGCGGGCAGTGAGCGCAACGCAATTAATGTG
AGTTAGCTCACTCATTAGGCACCCCAGGCTTTACACTTTATGCTTCCGGCTCGTATGTTGTGTGGAATTG
TGAGCGGATAACAATTTCACACAGGA
